Addgene plasmid #133060: pJC49
Purpose: Lentiviral vector with a (Ubiquitous Chromatin Opening Element) UCOE upstream of a CAG promoter constitutively expressing a single insert containing the Tau.K18(P301L/V337M)-mScarlet-I fusion protein.
Depositing lab: Martin Kampmann. Depositing organization: University of California, San Francisco (UCSF). Publication: Compromised function of the ESCRT pathway promotes endolysosomal escape of tau seeds and propagation of tau aggregation. Chen JJ, Nathaniel DL, Raghavan P, Nelson M, Tian R, Tse E, Hong JY, See SK, Mok SA, Hein MY, Southworth DR, Grinberg LT, Gestwicki JE, Leonetti MD, Kampmann M. J Biol Chem. 2019 Oct 2. pii: RA119.009432. doi: 10.1074/jbc.RA119.009432. PubMed 31578281.
Backbone
  Vector backbone: pSicoR (pMK1253)
  Backbone size w/o insert (bp): 9012
  Total vector size (bp): 9414
  Vector type: Mammalian Expression, Lentiviral
  Selectable markers: mScarletI
Growth in bacteria
  Bacterial resistance: Ampicillin, 100 μg/mL
  Growth temperature: 37°C
  Growth strain: NEB Stable
  Copy number: Unknown
Gene/Insert
  Gene/Insert name: Tau.K18(LM)
  Species: H. sapiens (human)
  Insert size (bp): 402
  Promoter: CAG
  Tag / fusion protein: mScarletI
  Cloning method: Gibson Cloning
  Sequencing primers: 5′ pCAG-F
Terms and licenses: Academic/Nonprofit Terms; Industry Terms: Not Available to Industry
How to cite: pJC49 was a gift from Martin Kampmann (Addgene plasmid # 133060 ; http://n2t.net/addgene:133060 ; RRID:Addgene_133060)
