[The description below was written by a language model from this plasmid's Addgene catalogue record, the feature table of its GenBank file and pLannotate feature annotations shown in this document.]
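Description:
pJC49 is a lentiviral mammalian expression vector of about 9.4 kb built on a pSicoR-derived backbone (pMK1253). It is propagated in E. coli through a high-copy ColE1/pUC-type origin and selected with ampicillin via the β-lactamase gene. The viral portion follows a standard HIV-1-based transfer vector layout. A CMV enhancer/promoter sits upstream of a truncated 5' LTR to drive genomic RNA production in packaging cells. This is followed by the Ψ packaging signal with a short gag fragment, the Rev response element for Rev-dependent nuclear export, and the cPPT/CTS, which aids nuclear import of the reverse-transcribed genome. A second truncated LTR closes the provirus downstream of a WPRE, which boosts transcript stability and expression.

The payload is a single constitutive expression cassette. A ubiquitous chromatin opening element (UCOE) is placed directly upstream of the CAG promoter (CMV enhancer, chicken β-actin promoter and chimeric intron), an arrangement intended to resist silencing of the integrated transgene. CAG drives a 402 bp human MAPT fragment, the K18 microtubule-binding repeat domain of tau carrying the aggregation-promoting P301L and V337M mutations. This fragment is fused at its C-terminus to the red fluorescent protein mScarlet-I. Restriction sites flank the two coding segments, so they could be exchanged. No drug resistance marker for mammalian cells is recorded; mScarlet-I fluorescence serves as the marker for transduced cells.

The associated study concerned endolysosomal escape of tau seeds and propagation of tau aggregation. The construct is therefore suited to generating stable reporter cell lines in which tau aggregation can be followed through the fluorescent fusion protein.
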