LOCUS       Exported 9414 bp ds-DNA circular SYN 11-FEB-2020
DEFINITION  synthetic circular DNA
ACCESSION   .
VERSION     .
KEYWORDS    pJC49_pDBR3_K18-mScarletI (1)
SOURCE      synthetic DNA construct
  ORGANISM  synthetic DNA construct
REFERENCE   1 (bases 1 to 9414)
  AUTHORS   .
  TITLE     Direct Submission
  JOURNAL   Exported Tuesday, Feb 11, 2020 from SnapGene Viewer 3.3.3
            http://www.snapgene.com
FEATURES             Location/Qualifiers
     source          1..9414
                     /organism="synthetic DNA construct"
                     /mol_type="other DNA"
     LTR             844..1024
                     /note="HIV-1 5 LTR"
     misc_feature    1135..1179
                     /note="HIV-1 psi pack"
     misc_feature    1695..1928
                     /note="RRE"
     misc_feature    2432..2608
                     /note="cppt"
     misc_feature    2663..3332
                     /note="UCOE"
     misc_feature    3339..5050
                     /note="cagg"
     misc_feature    5057..5062
                     /note="XhoI"
     misc_feature    5062..5067
                     /note="NheI"
                     /note="note=""direct strand
                     translation""translation=""AS"""
     misc_feature    5072..5473
                     /note="K18"
     misc_feature    5091..5098
                     /note="NotI"
                     /note="note=""direct strand
                     translation""translation=""AAX"""
     misc_feature    5487..5494
                     /note="NotI"
                     /note="note=""direct strand translation""
                     translation=""AAX"""
     misc_feature    5501..6196
                     /note="mScarletI"
     misc_feature    6197..6204
                     /note="PmeI"
                     /note="note=""direct strand
                     translation""translation=""V*"""
     misc_feature    6205..6212
                     /note="AsisI"
                     /note="note=""direct strand
                     translation""translation=""AIX"""
     misc_feature    6303..6891
                     /note="WPRE"
     CDS             complement(6774..6785)
                     /note="FactorXa site"
     LTR             7420..7600
                     /note="HIV-1 5 LTR"
     rep_origin      complement(7644..8272)
                     /direction=LEFT
                     /note="ColE1 origin"
     CDS             complement(8424..9083)
                     /note="AmpR"
     promoter        complement(9323..9351)
                     /note="Amp prom"
ORIGIN
        1 gcttaagcgg tcgacggatc gggagatctc ccgatcccct atggtgcact ctcagtacaa
       61 tctgctctga tgccgcatag ttaagccagt atctgctccc tgcttgtgtg ttggaggtcg
      121 ctgagtagtg cgcgagcaaa atttaagcta caacaaggca aggcttgacc gacaattgca
      181 tgaagaatct gcttagggtt aggcgttttg cgctgcttcg cgatgtacgg gccagatata
      241 cgcgttgaca ttgattattg actagttatt aatagtaatc aattacgggg tcattagttc
      301 atagcccata tatggagttc cgcgttacat aacttacggt aaatggcccg cctggctgac
      361 cgcccaacga cccccgccca ttgacgtcaa taatgacgta tgttcccata gtaacgccaa
      421 tagggacttt ccattgacgt caatgggtgg agtatttacg gtaaactgcc cacttggcag
      481 tacatcaagt gtatcatatg ccaagtacgc cccctattga cgtcaatgac ggtaaatggc
      541 ccgcctggca ttatgcccag tacatgacct tatgggactt tcctacttgg cagtacatct
      601 acgtattagt catcgctatt accatggtga tgcggttttg gcagtacatc aatgggcgtg
      661 gatagcggtt tgactcacgg ggatttccaa gtctccaccc cattgacgtc aatgggagtt
      721 tgttttggca ccaaaatcaa cgggactttc caaaatgtcg taacaactcc gccccattga
      781 cgcaaatggg cggtaggcgt gtacggtggg aggtctatat aagcagcgcg ttttgcctgt
      841 actgggtctc tctggttaga ccagatctga gcctgggagc tctctggcta actagggaac
      901 ccactgctta agcctcaata aagcttgcct tgagtgcttc aagtagtgtg tgcccgtctg
      961 ttgtgtgact ctggtaacta gagatccctc agaccctttt agtcagtgtg gaaaatctct
     1021 agcagtggcg cccgaacagg gacttgaaag cgaaagggaa accagaggag ctctctcgac
     1081 gcaggactcg gcttgctgaa gcgcgcacgg caagaggcga ggggcggcga ctggtgagta
     1141 cgccaaaaat tttgactagc ggaggctaga aggagagaga tgggtgcgag agcgtcagta
     1201 ttaagcgggg gagaattaga tcgcgatggg aaaaaattcg gttaaggcca gggggaaaga
     1261 aaaaatataa attaaaacat atagtatggg caagcaggga gctagaacga ttcgcagtta
     1321 atcctggcct gttagaaaca tcagaaggct gtagacaaat actgggacag ctacaaccat
     1381 cccttcagac aggatcagaa gaacttagat cattatataa tacagtagca accctctatt
     1441 gtgtgcatca aaggatagag ataaaagaca ccaaggaagc tttagacaag atagaggaag
     1501 agcaaaacaa aagtaagacc accgcacagc aagcggccgg ccgcgctgat cttcagacct
     1561 ggaggaggag atatgaggga caattggaga agtgaattat ataaatataa agtagtaaaa
     1621 attgaaccat taggagtagc acccaccaag gcaaagagaa gagtggtgca gagagaaaaa
     1681 agagcagtgg gaataggagc tttgttcctt gggttcttgg gagcagcagg aagcactatg
     1741 ggcgcagcgt caatgacgct gacggtacag gccagacaat tattgtctgg tatagtgcag
     1801 cagcagaaca atttgctgag ggctattgag gcgcaacagc atctgttgca actcacagtc
     1861 tggggcatca agcagctcca ggcaagaatc ctggctgtgg aaagatacct aaaggatcaa
     1921 cagctcctgg ggatttgggg ttgctctgga aaactcattt gcaccactgc tgtgccttgg
     1981 aatgctagtt ggagtaataa atctctggaa cagatttgga atcacacgac ctggatggag
     2041 tgggacagag aaattaacaa ttacacaagc ttaatacact ccttaattga agaatcgcaa
     2101 aaccagcaag aaaagaatga acaagaatta ttggaattag ataaatgggc aagtttgtgg
     2161 aattggttta acataacaaa ttggctgtgg tatataaaat tattcataat gatagtagga
     2221 ggcttggtag gtttaagaat agtttttgct gtactttcta tagtgaatag agttaggcag
     2281 ggatattcac cattatcgtt tcagacccac ctcccaaccc cgaggggacc cgacaggccc
     2341 gaaggaatag aagaagaagg tggagagaga gacagagaca gatccattcg attagtgaac
     2401 ggatcggcac tgcgtgcgcc aattctgcag acaaatggca gtattcatcc acaattttaa
     2461 aagaaaaggg gggattgggg ggtacagtgc aggggaaaga atagtagaca taatagcaac
     2521 agacatacaa actaaagaat tacaaaaaca aattacaaaa attcaaaatt ttcgggttta
     2581 ttacagggac agcagagatc cagtttggtt agtaccgggc ccgctctagg gccgcgtgga
     2641 taaccgtatt accgccatgc atcgggaggt ggtccctgca gttacgccaa tgataacccc
     2701 cgccagaaaa atcttagtag ccttcccttt ttgttttccg tgccccaact cggcggattg
     2761 actcggcccc ttccggaaac acccgaatca acttctagtc aaattattgt tcacgccgca
     2821 atgacccacc cctggcccgc gtctgtggaa ctgacccctg gtgtacagga gagttcgctg
     2881 ctgaaagtgg tcccaaaggg gtactagttt ttaagctccc aactccccct cccccagcgt
     2941 ctggaggatt ccacaccctc gcaccgcagg ggcgaggaag tgggcggagt ccggttttgg
     3001 cgccagccgc tgaggctgcc aagcagaaaa gccaccgctg aggagactcc ggtcactgtc
     3061 ctcgccccgc ctcccccttc cctccccttg gggaccaccg ggcgccacgc cgcgaacggt
     3121 aagtgccgcg gtcgtcggcg cctccgccct ccccctaggg ccccaattcc cagcgggcgc
     3181 ggcgcgcggc ccctcccccc gccgggcgcg cgcccgctgc cccgcccttc gtggccgccc
     3241 ggcgtgggcg gtgccacccc tccccccggc ggcccgcgcg cagctcccgg ctccctcccc
     3301 cttcggatgt ggcttgagct gtaggcgcgg agatgcatat tgattattga ctagttatta
     3361 atagtaatca attacggggt cattagttca tagcccatat atggagttcc gcgttacata
     3421 acttacggta aatggcccgc ctggctgacc gcccaacgac ccccgcccat tgacgtcaat
     3481 aatgacgtat gttcccatag taacgccaat agggactttc cattgacgtc aatgggtgga
     3541 ctatttacgg taaactgccc acttggcagt acatcaagtg tatcatatgc caagtacgcc
     3601 ccctattgac gtcaatgacg gtaaatggcc cgcctggcat tatgcccagt acatgacctt
     3661 atgggacttt cctacttggc agtacatcta cgtattagtc atcgctatta ccatgggtcg
     3721 aggtgagccc cacgttctgc ttcactctcc ccatctcccc cccctcccca cccccaattt
     3781 tgtatttatt tattttttaa ttattttgtg cagcgatggg ggcggggggg gggggggcgc
     3841 gcgccaggcg gggcggggcg gggcgagggg cggggcgggg cgaggcggag aggtgcggcg
     3901 gcagccaatc agagcggcgc gctccgaaag tttcctttta tggcgaggcg gcggcggcgg
     3961 cggccctata aaaagcgaag cgcgcggcgg gcgggagtcg ctgcgttgcc ttcgccccgt
     4021 gccccgctcc gcgccgcctc gcgccgcccg ccccggctct gactgaccgc gttactccca
     4081 caggtgagcg ggcgggacgg cccttctcct ccgggctgta attagcgctt ggtttaatga
     4141 cggctcgttt cttttctgtg gctgcgtgaa agccttaaag ggctccggga gggccctttg
     4201 tgcggggggg agcggctcgg ggggtgcgtg cgtgtgtgtg tgcgtgggga gcgccgcgtg
     4261 cggcccgcgc tgcccggcgg ctgtgagcgc tgcgggcgcg gcgcggggct ttgtgcgctc
     4321 cgcgtgtgcg cgaggggagc gcggccgggg gcggtgcccc gcggtgcggg ggggctgcga
     4381 ggggaacaaa ggctgcgtgc ggggtgtgtg cgtggggggg tgagcagggg gtgtgggcgc
     4441 ggcggtcggg ctgtaacccc cccctgcacc cccctccccg agttgctgag cacggcccgg
     4501 cttcgggtgc ggggctccgt gcggggcgtg gcgcggggct cgccgtgccg ggcggggggt
     4561 ggcggcaggt gggggtgccg ggcggggcgg ggccgcctcg ggccggggag ggctcggggg
     4621 aggggcgcgg cggccccgga gcgccggcgg ctgtcgaggc gcggcgagcc gcagccattg
     4681 ccttttatgg taatcgtgcg agagggcgca gggacttcct ttgtcccaaa tctggcggag
     4741 ccgaaatctg ggaggcgccg ccgcaccccc tctagcgggc gcgggcgaag cggtgcggcg
     4801 ccggcaggaa ggaaatgggc ggggagggcc ttcgtgcgtc gccgcgccgc cgtccccttc
     4861 tccatctcca gcctcggggc tgccgcaggg ggacggctgc cttcgggggg gacggggcag
     4921 ggcggggttc ggcttctggc gtgtgaccgg cggctctaga gcctctgcta accatgttca
     4981 tgccttcttc tttttcctac agctcctggg caacgtgctg gttattgtgc tgtctcatca
     5041 ttttggcaaa gaattcctcg agctagccac catgctgcag acagcccccg tgcccatgcc
     5101 agacctgaag aatgtcaagt ccaagatcgg ctccactgag aacctgaagc accagccggg
     5161 aggcgggaag gtgcagataa ttaataagaa gctggatctt agcaacgtcc agtccaagtg
     5221 tggctcaaag gataatatca aacacgtcct gggaggcggc agtgtgcaaa tagtctacaa
     5281 accagttgac ctgagcaagg tgacctccaa gtgtggctca ttaggcaaca tccatcataa
     5341 accaggaggt ggccagatgg aagtaaaatc tgagaagctt gacttcaagg acagagtcca
     5401 gtcgaagatt gggtccctgg acaatatcac ccacgtccct ggcggaggaa ataaaaagat
     5461 tgaaacccac aagtctagtg gtagtagcgg ccgcagtagc gtgagcaagg gcgaggcagt
     5521 gatcaaggag ttcatgcggt tcaaggtgca catggagggc tccatgaacg gccacgagtt
     5581 cgagatcgag ggcgagggcg agggccgccc ctacgagggc acccagaccg ccaagctgaa
     5641 ggtgaccaag ggtggccccc tgcccttctc ctgggacatc ctgtcccctc agttcatgta
     5701 cggctccagg gccttcatca agcaccccgc cgacatcccc gactactata agcagtcctt
     5761 ccccgagggc ttcaagtggg agcgcgtgat gaacttcgag gacggcggcg ccgtgaccgt
     5821 gacccaggac acctccctgg aggacggcac cctgatctac aaggtgaagc tccgcggcac
     5881 caacttccct cctgacggcc ccgtaatgca gaagaagaca atgggctggg aagcgtccac
     5941 cgagcggttg taccccgagg acggcgtgct gaagggcgac attaagatgg ccctgcgcct
     6001 gaaggacggc ggacgctacc tggcggactt caagaccacc tacaaggcca agaagcccgt
     6061 gcagatgccc ggcgcctaca acgtcgaccg caagttggac atcacctccc acaacgagga
     6121 ctacaccgtg gtggaacagt acgaacgctc cgagggccgc cactccaccg gcggcatgga
     6181 cgagctgtac aagtaagttt aaacgcgatc gcacctagag ttgaaccgac tagtaagcca
     6241 ggtcgagaca tgtttaaggg ttccggttcc actaggtaca attcgatatc aagcttatcg
     6301 ataatcaacc tctggattac aaaatttgtg aaagattgac tggtattctt aactatgttg
     6361 ctccttttac gctatgtgga tacgctgctt taatgccttt gtatcatgct attgcttccc
     6421 gtatggcttt cattttctcc tccttgtata aatcctggtt gctgtctctt tatgaggagt
     6481 tgtggcccgt tgtcaggcaa cgtggcgtgg tgtgcactgt gtttgctgac gcaaccccca
     6541 ctggttgggg cattgccacc acctgtcagc tcctttccgg gactttcgct ttccccctcc
     6601 ctattgccac ggcggaactc atcgccgcct gccttgcccg ctgctggaca ggggctcggc
     6661 tgttgggcac tgacaattcc gtggtgttgt cggggaaatc atcgtccttt ccttggctgc
     6721 tcgcctgtgt tgccacctgg attctgcgcg ggacgtcctt ctgctacgtc ccttcggccc
     6781 tcaatccagc ggaccttcct tcccgcggcc tgctgccggc tctgcggcct cttccgcgtc
     6841 ttcgccttcg ccctcagacg agtcggatct ccctttgggc cgcctccccg catcgatacc
     6901 gtcgacctcg atcgagacct agaaaaacat ggagcaatca caagtagcaa tacagcagct
     6961 accaatgctg attgtgcctg gctagaagca caagaggagg aggaggtggg ttttccagtc
     7021 acacctcagg tacctttaag accaatgact tacaaggcag ctgtagatct tagccacttt
     7081 ttaaaagaaa aggggggact ggaagggcta attcactccc aacgaagaca agatatcctt
     7141 gatctgtgga tctaccacac acaaggctac ttccctgatt ggcagaacta cacaccaggg
     7201 ccagggatca gatatccact gacctttgga tggtgctaca agctagtacc agttgagcaa
     7261 gagaaggtag aagaagccaa tgaaggagag aacacccgct tgttacaccc tgtgagcctg
     7321 catgggatgg atgacccgga gagagaagta ttagagtgga ggtttgacag ccgcctagca
     7381 tttcatcaca tggcccgaga gctgcatccg gactgtactg ggtctctctg gttagaccag
     7441 atctgagcct gggagctctc tggctaacta gggaacccac tgcttaagcc tcaataaagc
     7501 ttgccttgag tgcttcaagt agtgtgtgcc cgtctgttgt gtgactctgg taactagaga
     7561 tccctcagac ccttttagtc agtgtggaaa atctctagca gcatgtgagc aaaaggccag
     7621 caaaaggcca ggaaccgtaa aaaggccgcg ttgctggcgt ttttccatag gctccgcccc
     7681 cctgacgagc atcacaaaaa tcgacgctca agtcagaggt ggcgaaaccc gacaggacta
     7741 taaagatacc aggcgtttcc ccctggaagc tccctcgtgc gctctcctgt tccgaccctg
     7801 ccgcttaccg gatacctgtc cgcctttctc ccttcgggaa gcgtggcgct ttctcatagc
     7861 tcacgctgta ggtatctcag ttcggtgtag gtcgttcgct ccaagctggg ctgtgtgcac
     7921 gaaccccccg ttcagcccga ccgctgcgcc ttatccggta actatcgtct tgagtccaac
     7981 ccggtaagac acgacttatc gccactggca gcagccactg gtaacaggat tagcagagcg
     8041 aggtatgtag gcggtgctac agagttcttg aagtggtggc ctaactacgg ctacactaga
     8101 agaacagtat ttggtatctg cgctctgctg aagccagtta ccttcggaaa aagagttggt
     8161 agctcttgat ccggcaaaca aaccaccgct ggtagcggtg gtttttttgt ttgcaagcag
     8221 cagattacgc gcagaaaaaa aggatctcaa gaagatcctt tgatcttttc tacggggtct
     8281 gacgctcagt ggaacgaaaa ctcacgttaa gggattttgg tcatgagatt atcaaaaagg
     8341 atcttcacct agatcctttt aaattaaaaa tgaagtttta aatcaatcta aagtatatat
     8401 gagtaaactt ggtctgacag ttaccaatgc ttaatcagtg aggcacctat ctcagcgatc
     8461 tgtctatttc gttcatccat agttgcctga ctccccgtcg tgtagataac tacgatacgg
     8521 gagggcttac catctggccc cagtgctgca atgataccgc gagacccacg ctcaccggct
     8581 ccagatttat cagcaataaa ccagccagcc ggaagggccg agcgcagaag tggtcctgca
     8641 actttatccg cctccatcca gtctattaat tgttgccggg aagctagagt aagtagttcg
     8701 ccagttaata gtttgcgcaa cgttgttgcc attgctacag gcatcgtggt gtcacgctcg
     8761 tcgtttggta tggcttcatt cagctccggt tcccaacgat caaggcgagt tacatgatcc
     8821 cccatgttgt gcaaaaaagc ggttagctcc ttcggtcctc cgatcgttgt cagaagtaag
     8881 ttggccgcag tgttatcact catggttatg gcagcactgc ataattctct tactgtcatg
     8941 ccatccgtaa gatgcttttc tgtgactggt gagtactcaa ccaagtcatt ctgagaatag
     9001 tgtatgcggc gaccgagttg ctcttgcccg gcgtcaatac gggataatac cgcgccacat
     9061 agcagaactt taaaagtgct catcattgga aaacgttctt cggggcgaaa actctcaagg
     9121 atcttaccgc tgttgagatc cagttcgatg taacccactc gtgcacccaa ctgatcttca
     9181 gcatctttta ctttcaccag cgtttctggg tgagcaaaaa caggaaggca aaatgccgca
     9241 aaaaagggaa taagggcgac acggaaatgt tgaatactca tactcttcct ttttcaatat
     9301 tattgaagca tttatcaggg ttattgtctc atgagcggat acatatttga atgtatttag
     9361 aaaaataaac aaataggggt tccgcgcaca tttccccgaa aagtgccacc tgac
//
