Features (pLannotate 1.2.2; 22 found; start..end, strand, type, name):
     31..83      -  misc_feature   bom (fragment): basis of mobility region from pBR322
    238..617     +  enhancer       CMV enhancer: human cytomegalovirus immediate early enhancer
    618..817     +  promoter       CMV promoter: human cytomegalovirus (CMV) immediate early promoter
    835..1015    +  LTR            5' LTR (truncated): truncated 5' long terminal repeat (LTR) from HIV-1
   1062..1187    +  misc_feature   HIV-1 Ψ: packaging signal of human immunodeficiency virus type 1
   1171..1509    +  CDS            HIV-1 gag (fragment): gag protein from human immunodeficiency virus 1; gag
   1684..1917    +  misc_feature   RRE: The Rev response element (RRE) of HIV-1 allows for Rev-dependent mRNA export from the nucleus to the cytoplasm.
   2294..2394    +  CDS            Rev (fragment): human immunodeficiency virus 1 (HIV-1) Rev protein; rev; enhances nuclear export of unspliced and incompletely spliced viral mRNAs
   2444..2561    +  misc_feature   cPPT/CTS: central polypurine tract and central termination sequence of HIV-1
   3402..3705    +  enhancer       CMV enhancer: human cytomegalovirus immediate early enhancer
   3707..3982    +  promoter       chicken β-actin promoter: No description available
   3983..4999    +  intron         chimeric intron: chimera between introns from chicken β-actin and rabbit β-globin
   5072..5395    +  CDS            MAPT (fragment): TAU_SPECI - Experimental evidence at protein level: Swiss-Prot protein existence level 1. Promotes microtubule assembly and stability, and might be involved in the establishment and maintenance of neuronal polarity. The C-terminus binds axonal microtubules while the N-terminus binds neural plasma membrane components, suggesting that tau functions as a linker protein between both. Axonal polarity is predetermined by tau localization (in the neuronal cell) in the domain of the cell body defined by the centrosome. The short isoforms allow plasticity of the cytoskeleton whereas the longer isoforms
   5498..6190    +  CDS            mScarlet-I: mScarlet-I is a basic (constitutively fluorescent) red fluorescent protein published in 2016, derived from synthetic construct. It is reported to be a rapidly-maturing monomer with moderate acid sensitivity.
   6277..6300    +  misc_feature   MCS (fragment): pBluescript multiple cloning site
   6300..6888    +  misc_feature   WPRE: woodchuck hepatitis virus posttranscriptional regulatory element
   6889..6908    +  misc_feature   MCS (fragment): pBluescript multiple cloning site
   6910..7410    +  CDS            nef (fragment): NEF_HV1LA - Experimental evidence at protein level: Swiss-Prot protein existence level 1. Extracellular Nef protein targets CD4(+) T-lymphocytes for apoptosis by interacting with CXCR4 surface receptors. From Human immunodeficiency virus type 1 group M subtype B (isolate Lai) (HIV-1).
   7417..7597    +  LTR            5' LTR (truncated): truncated 5' long terminal repeat (LTR) from HIV-1
   7659..8247    -  rep_origin     ori: high-copy-number ColE1/pMB1/pBR322/pUC origin of replication
   8418..9278    -  CDS            AmpR: β-lactamase; bla; confers resistance to ampicillin, carbenicillin, and related antibiotics
   9279..9383    -  promoter       AmpR promoter: bla
>Addgene plasmid #133060 | pJC49 | addgene full sequence | sequence record 271174 | Addgene NGS Result
GTCGACGGATCGGGAGATCTCCCGATCCCCTATGGTGCACTCTCAGTACAATCTGCTCTGATGCCGCATA
GTTAAGCCAGTATCTGCTCCCTGCTTGTGTGTTGGAGGTCGCTGAGTAGTGCGCGAGCAAAATTTAAGCT
ACAACAAGGCAAGGCTTGACCGACAATTGCATGAAGAATCTGCTTAGGGTTAGGCGTTTTGCGCTGCTTC
GCGATGTACGGGCCAGATATACGCGTTGACATTGATTATTGACTAGTTATTAATAGTAATCAATTACGGG
GTCATTAGTTCATAGCCCATATATGGAGTTCCGCGTTACATAACTTACGGTAAATGGCCCGCCTGGCTGA
CCGCCCAACGACCCCCGCCCATTGACGTCAATAATGACGTATGTTCCCATAGTAACGCCAATAGGGACTT
TCCATTGACGTCAATGGGTGGAGTATTTACGGTAAACTGCCCACTTGGCAGTACATCAAGTGTATCATAT
GCCAAGTACGCCCCCTATTGACGTCAATGACGGTAAATGGCCCGCCTGGCATTATGCCCAGTACATGACC
TTATGGGACTTTCCTACTTGGCAGTACATCTACGTATTAGTCATCGCTATTACCATGGTGATGCGGTTTT
GGCAGTACATCAATGGGCGTGGATAGCGGTTTGACTCACGGGGATTTCCAAGTCTCCACCCCATTGACGT
CAATGGGAGTTTGTTTTGGCACCAAAATCAACGGGACTTTCCAAAATGTCGTAACAACTCCGCCCCATTG
ACGCAAATGGGCGGTAGGCGTGTACGGTGGGAGGTCTATATAAGCAGCGCGTTTTGCCTGTACTGGGTCT
CTCTGGTTAGACCAGATCTGAGCCTGGGAGCTCTCTGGCTAACTAGGGAACCCACTGCTTAAGCCTCAAT
AAAGCTTGCCTTGAGTGCTTCAAGTAGTGTGTGCCCGTCTGTTGTGTGACTCTGGTAACTAGAGATCCCT
CAGACCCTTTTAGTCAGTGTGGAAAATCTCTAGCAGTGGCGCCCGAACAGGGACTTGAAAGCGAAAGGGA
AACCAGAGGAGCTCTCTCGACGCAGGACTCGGCTTGCTGAAGCGCGCACGGCAAGAGGCGAGGGGCGGCG
ACTGGTGAGTACGCCAAAAATTTTGACTAGCGGAGGCTAGAAGGAGAGAGATGGGTGCGAGAGCGTCAGT
ATTAAGCGGGGGAGAATTAGATCGCGATGGGAAAAAATTCGGTTAAGGCCAGGGGGAAAGAAAAAATATA
AATTAAAACATATAGTATGGGCAAGCAGGGAGCTAGAACGATTCGCAGTTAATCCTGGCCTGTTAGAAAC
ATCAGAAGGCTGTAGACAAATACTGGGACAGCTACAACCATCCCTTCAGACAGGATCAGAAGAACTTAGA
TCATTATATAATACAGTAGCAACCCTCTATTGTGTGCATCAAAGGATAGAGATAAAAGACACCAAGGAAG
CTTTAGACAAGATAGAGGAAGAGCAAAACAAAAGTAAGACCACCGCACAGCAAGCGGCCGGCCGCTGATC
TTCAGACCTGGAGGAGGAGATATGAGGGACAATTGGAGAAGTGAATTATATAAATATAAAGTAGTAAAAA
TTGAACCATTAGGAGTAGCACCCACCAAGGCAAAGAGAAGAGTGGTGCAGAGAGAAAAAAGAGCAGTGGG
AATAGGAGCTTTGTTCCTTGGGTTCTTGGGAGCAGCAGGAAGCACTATGGGCGCAGCGTCAATGACGCTG
ACGGTACAGGCCAGACAATTATTGTCTGGTATAGTGCAGCAGCAGAACAATTTGCTGAGGGCTATTGAGG
CGCAACAGCATCTGTTGCAACTCACAGTCTGGGGCATCAAGCAGCTCCAGGCAAGAATCCTGGCTGTGGA
AAGATACCTAAAGGATCAACAGCTCCTGGGGATTTGGGGTTGCTCTGGAAAACTCATTTGCACCACTGCT
GTGCCTTGGAATGCTAGTTGGAGTAATAAATCTCTGGAACAGATTTGGAATCACACGACCTGGATGGAGT
GGGACAGAGAAATTAACAATTACACAAGCTTAATACACTCCTTAATTGAAGAATCGCAAAACCAGCAAGA
AAAGAATGAACAAGAATTATTGGAATTAGATAAATGGGCAAGTTTGTGGAATTGGTTTAACATAACAAAT
TGGCTGTGGTATATAAAATTATTCATAATGATAGTAGGAGGCTTGGTAGGTTTAAGAATAGTTTTTGCTG
TACTTTCTATAGTGAATAGAGTTAGGCAGGGATATTCACCATTATCGTTTCAGACCCACCTCCCAACCCC
GAGGGGACCCGACAGGCCCGAAGGAATAGAAGAAGAAGGTGGAGAGAGAGACAGAGACAGATCCATTCGA
TTAGTGAACGGATCGGCACTGCGTGCGCCAATTCTGCAGACAAATGGCAGTATTCATCCACAATTTTAAA
AGAAAAGGGGGGATTGGGGGGTACAGTGCAGGGGAAAGAATAGTAGACATAATAGCAACAGACATACAAA
CTAAAGAATTACAAAAACAAATTACAAAAATTCAAAATTTTCGGGTTTATTACAGGGACAGCAGAGATCC
AGTTTGGTTAGTACCGGGCCCGCTCTAGGGCCGCGTGGATAACCGTATTACCGCCATGCATCGGGAGGTG
GTCCCTGCAGTTACGCCAATGATAACCCCCGCCAGAAAAATCTTAGTAGCCTTCCCTTTTTGTTTTCCGT
GCCCCAACTCGGCGGATTGACTCGGCCCCTTCCGGAAACACCCGAATCAACTTCTAGTCAAATTATTGTT
CACGCCGCAATGACCCACCCCTGGCCCGCGTCTGTGGAACTGACCCCTGGTGTACAGGAGAGTTCGCTGC
TGAAAGTGGTCCCAAAGGGGTACTAGTTTTTAAGCTCCCAACTCCCCCTCCCCCAGCGTCTGGAGGATTC
CACACCCTCGCACCGCAGGGGCGAGGAAGTGGGCGGAGTCCGGTTTTGGCGCCAGCCGCTGAGGCTGCCA
AGCAGAAAAGCCACCGCTGAGGAGACTCCGGTCACTGTCCTCGCCCCGCCTCCCCCTTCCCTCCCCTTGG
GGACCACCGGGCGCCACGCCGCGAACGGTAAGTGCCGCGGTCGTCGGCGCCTCCGCCCTCCCCCTAGGGC
CCCAATTCCCAGCGGGCGCGGCGCGCGGCCCCTCCCCCCGCCGGGCGCGCGCCCGCTGCCCCGCCCTTCG
TGGCCGCCCGGCGTGGGCGGTGCCACCCCTCCCCCCGGCGGCCCCGCGCGCAGCTCCCGGCTCCCTCCCC
CTTCGGATGTGGCTTGAGCTGTAGGCGCGGAGATGCATATTGATTATTGACTAGTTATTAATAGTAATCA
ATTACGGGGTCATTAGTTCATAGCCCATATATGGAGTTCCGCGTTACATAACTTACGGTAAATGGCCCGC
CTGGCTGACCGCCCAACGACCCCCGCCCATTGACGTCAATAATGACGTATGTTCCCATAGTAACGCCAAT
AGGGACTTTCCATTGACGTCAATGGGTGGAGTATTTACGGTAAACTGCCCACTTGGCAGTACATCAAGTG
TATCATATGCCAAGTACGCCCCCTATTGACGTCAATGACGGTAAATGGCCCGCCTGGCATTATGCCCAGT
ACATGACCTTATGGGACTTTCCTACTTGGCAGTACATCTACGTATTAGTCATCGCTATTACCATGGTCGA
GGTGAGCCCCACGTTCTGCTTCACTCTCCCCATCTCCCCCCCCTCCCCACCCCCAATTTTGTATTTATTT
ATTTTTTAATTATTTTGTGCAGCGATGGGGGCGGGGGGGGGGGGGGSGCGCGCCAGGCGGGGCGGGGCGG
GGCGAGGGGCGGGGTGGGGCGAGGCGGAGAGGTGCGGCGGCAGCCAATCAGAGCGGCGCGCTCCGAAAGT
TTCCTTTTATGGCGAGGCGGCGGCGGCGGCGGCCCTATAAAAAGCGAAGCGCGCGGCGGGCGGGAGTCGC
TGCGCGCTGCCTTCGCCCCGTGCCCCGCTCCGCCGCCGCCTCGCGCCGCCCGCCCCGGCTCTGACTGACC
GCGTTACTCCCACAGGTGAGCGGGCGGGACGGCCCTTCTCCTCCGGGCTGTAATTAGCGCTTGGTTTAAT
GACGGCTTGTTTCTTTTCTGTGACTGCGTGAAAGCCTTGAGGGGCTCCGGGAGGGCCCTTTGTGCGGGGG
GAGCGGCTCGGGGGGTGCGTGCGTGTGTGTGTGCGTGGGGAGCGCCGCGTGCGGCTCCGCGCTGCCCGGC
GGCTGTGAGCGCTGCGGGCGCGGCGCGGGGCTTTGTGCGCTCCGCAGTGTGCGCGAGGGGAGCGCGGCCG
GGGGCGGTGCCCCGCGGTGCGGGGGGGGCTGCGAGGGGAACAAAGGCTGCGTGCGGGGTGTGTGCGTGGG
GGGGTGAGCAGGGGGTGTGGGCGCGTCGGTCGGGCTGCAACCCCCCCTGCACCCCCCTCCCCGAGTTGCT
GAGCACGGCCCGGCTTCGGGTGCGGGGCTCCGTACGGGGCGTGGCGCGGGGCTCGCCGTGCCGGGCGGGG
GGTGGCGGCAGGTGGGGGTGCCGGGCGGGGCGGGGCCGCCTCGGGCCGGGGAGGGCTCGGGGGAGGGGCG
CGGCGGCCCCCGGAGCGCCGGCGGCTGTCGAGGCGCGGCGAGCCGCAGCCATTGCCTTTTATGGTAATCG
TGCGAGAGGGCGCAGGGACTTCCTTTGTCCCAAATCTGTGCGGAGCCGAAATCTGGGAGGCGCCGCCGCA
CCCCCTCTAGCGGGCGCGGGGCGAAGCGGTGCGGCGCCGGCAGGAAGGAAATGGGCGGGGAGGGCCTTCG
TGCGTCGCCGCGCCGCCGTCCCCTTCTCCCTCTCCAGCCTCGGGGCTGTCCGCGGGGGGACGGCTGCCTT
CGGGGGGGACGGGGCAGGGCGGGGTTCGGCTTCTGGCGTGTGACCGGCGGCTCTAGAGCCTCTGCTAACC
ATGTTCATGCCTTCTTCTTTTTCCTACAGCTCCTGGGCAACGTGCTGGTTATTGTGCTGTCTCATCATTT
TGGCAAAGAATTCCTCGAGCTAGCCACCATGCTGCAGACAGCCCCCGTGCCCATGCCAGACCTGAAGAAT
GTCAAGTCCAAGATCGGCTCCACTGAGAACCTGAAGCACCAGCCGGGAGGCGGGAAGGTGCAGATAATTA
ATAAGAAGCTGGATCTTAGCAACGTCCAGTCCAAGTGTGGCTCAAAGGATAATATCAAACACGTCCTGGG
AGGCGGCAGTGTGCAAATAGTCTACAAACCAGTTGACCTGAGCAAGGTGACCTCCAAGTGTGGCTCATTA
GGCAACATCCATCATAAACCAGGAGGTGGCCAGATGGAAGTAAAATCTGAGAAGCTTGACTTCAAGGACA
GAGTCCAGTCGAAGATTGGGTCCCTGGACAATATCACCCACGTCCCTGGCGGAGGAAATAAAAAGATTGA
AACCCACAAGTCTAGTGGTAGTAGCGGCCGCAGTAGCGTGAGCAAGGGCGAGGCAGTGATCAAGGAGTTC
ATGCGGTTCAAGGTGCACATGGAGGGCTCCATGAACGGCCACGAGTTCGAGATCGAGGGCGAGGGCGAGG
GCCGCCCCTACGAGGGCACCCAGACCGCCAAGCTGAAGGTGACCAAGGGTGGCCCCCTGCCCTTCTCCTG
GGACATCCTGTCCCCTCAGTTCATGTACGGCTCCAGGGCCTTCATCAAGCACCCCGCCGACATCCCCGAC
TACTATAAGCAGTCCTTCCCCGAGGGCTTCAAGTGGGAGCGCGTGATGAACTTCGAGGACGGCGGCGCCG
TGACCGTGACCCAGGACACCTCCCTGGAGGACGGCACCCTGATCTACAAGGTGAAGCTCCGCGGCACCAA
CTTCCCTCCTGACGGCCCCGTAATGCAGAAGAAGACAATGGGCTGGGAAGCGTCCACCGAGCGGTTGTAC
CCCGAGGACGGCGTGCTGAAGGGCGACATTAAGATGGCCCTGCGCCTGAAGGACGGCGGACGCTACCTGG
CGGACTTCAAGACCACCTACAAGGCCAAGAAGCCCGTGCAGATGCCCGGCGCCTACAACGTCGACCGCAA
GTTGGACATCACCTCCCACAACGAGGACTACACCGTGGTGGAACAGTACGAACGCTCCGAGGGCCGCCAC
TCCACCGGCGGCATGGACGAGCTGTACAAGTAAGTTTAAACGCGATCGCACCTAGAGTTGAACCGACTAG
TAAGCCAGGTCGAGACATGTTTAAGGGTTCCGGTTCCACTAGGTACAATTCGATATCAAGCTTATCGATA
ATCAACCTCTGGATTACAAAATTTGTGAAAGATTGACTGGTATTCTTAACTATGTTGCTCCTTTTACGCT
ATGTGGATACGCTGCTTTAATGCCTTTGTATCATGCTATTGCTTCCCGTATGGCTTTCATTTTCTCCTCC
TTGTATAAATCCTGGTTGCTGTCTCTTTATGAGGAGTTGTGGCCCGTTGTCAGGCAACGTGGCGTGGTGT
GCACTGTGTTTGCTGACGCAACCCCCACTGGTTGGGGCATTGCCACCACCTGTCAGCTCCTTTCCGGGAC
TTTCGCTTTCCCCCTCCCTATTGCCACGGCGGAACTCATCGCCGCCTGCCTTGCCCGCTGCTGGACAGGG
GCTCGGCTGTTGGGCACTGACAATTCCGTGGTGTTGTCGGGGAAATCATCGTCCTTTCCTTGGCTGCTCG
CCTGTGTTGCCACCTGGATTCTGCGCGGGACGTCCTTCTGCTACGTCCCTTCGGCCCTCAATCCAGCGGA
CCTTCCTTCCCGCGGCCTGCTGCCGGCTCTGCGGCCTCTTCCGCGTCTTCGCCTTCGCCCTCAGACGAGT
CGGATCTCCCTTTGGGCCGCCTCCCCGCATCGATACCGTCGACCTCGATCGAGACCTAGAAAAACATGGA
GCAATCACAAGTAGCAATACAGCAGCTACCAATGCTGATTGTGCCTGGCTAGAAGCACAAGAGGAGGAGG
AGGTGGGTTTTCCAGTCACACCTCAGGTACCTTTAAGACCAATGACTTACAAGGCAGCTGTAGATCTTAG
CCACTTTTTAAAAGAAAAGGGGGGACTGGAAGGGCTAATTCACTCCCAACGAAGACAAGATATCCTTGAT
CTGTGGATCTACCACACACAAGGCTACTTCCCTGATTGGCAGAACTACACACCAGGGCCAGGGATCAGAT
ATCCACTGACCTTTGGATGGTGCTACAAGCTAGTACCAGTTGAGCAAGAGAAGGTAGAAGAAGCCAATGA
AGGAGAGAACACCCGCTTGTTACACCCTGTGAGCCTGCATGGGATGGATGACCCGGAGAGAGAAGTATTA
GAGTGGAGGTTTGACAGCCGCCTAGCATTTCATCACATGGCCCGAGAGCTGCATCCGGACTGTACTGGGT
CTCTCTGGTTAGACCAGATCTGAGCCTGGGAGCTCTCTGGCTAACTAGGGAACCCACTGCTTAAGCCTCA
ATAAAGCTTGCCTTGAGTGCTTCAAGTAGTGTGTGCCCGTCTGTTGTGTGACTCTGGTAACTAGAGATCC
CTCAGACCCTTTTAGTCAGTGTGGAAAATCTCTAGCAGCATGTGAGCAAAAGGCCAGCAAAAGGCCAGGA
ACCGTAAAAAGGCCGCGTTGCTGGCGTTTTTCCATAGGCTCCGCCCCCCTGACGAGCATCACAAAAATCG
ACGCTCAAGTCAGAGGTGGCGAAACCCGACAGGACTATAAAGATACCAGGCGTTTCCCCCTGGAAGCTCC
CTCGTGCGCTCTCCTGTTCCGACCCTGCCGCTTACCGGATACCTGTCCGCCTTTCTCCCTTCGGGAAGCG
TGGCGCTTTCTCATAGCTCACGCTGTAGGTATCTCAGTTCGGTGTAGGTCGTTCGCTCCAAGCTGGGCTG
TGTGCACGAACCCCCCGTTCAGCCCGACCGCTGCGCCTTATCCGGTAACTATCGTCTTGAGTCCAACCCG
GTAAGACACGACTTATCGCCACTGGCAGCAGCCACTGGTAACAGGATTAGCAGAGCGAGGTATGTAGGCG
GTGCTACAGAGTTCTTGAAGTGGTGGCCTAACTACGGCTACACTAGAAGAACAGTATTTGGTATCTGCGC
TCTGCTGAAGCCAGTTACCTTCGGAAAAAGAGTTGGTAGCTCTTGATCCGGCAAACAAACCACCGCTGGT
AGCGGTGGTTTTTTTGTTTGCAAGCAGCAGATTACGCGCAGAAAAAAAGGATCTCAAGAAGATCCTTTGA
TCTTTTCTACGGGGTCTGACGCTCAGTGGAACGAAAACTCACGTTAAGGGATTTTGGTCATGAGATTATC
AAAAAGGATCTTCACCTAGATCCTTTTAAATTAAAAATGAAGTTTTAAATCAATCTAAAGTATATATGAG
TAAACTTGGTCTGACAGTTACCAATGCTTAATCAGTGAGGCACCTATCTCAGCGATCTGTCTATTTCGTT
CATCCATAGTTGCCTGACTCCCCGTCGTGTAGATAACTACGATACGGGAGGGCTTACCATCTGGCCCCAG
TGCTGCAATGATACCGCGAGACCCACGCTCACCGGCTCCAGATTTATCAGCAATAAACCAGCCAGCCGGA
AGGGCCGAGCGCAGAAGTGGTCCTGCAACTTTATCCGCCTCCATCCAGTCTATTAATTGTTGCCGGGAAG
CTAGAGTAAGTAGTTCGCCAGTTAATAGTTTGCGCAACGTTGTTGCCATTGCTACAGGCATCGTGGTGTC
ACGCTCGTCGTTTGGTATGGCTTCATTCAGCTCCGGTTCCCAACGATCAAGGCGAGTTACATGATCCCCC
ATGTTGTGCAAAAAAGCGGTTAGCTCCTTCGGTCCTCCGATCGTTGTCAGAAGTAAGTTGGCCGCAGTGT
TATCACTCATGGTTATGGCAGCACTGCATAATTCTCTTACTGTCATGCCATCCGTAAGATGCTTTTCTGT
GACTGGTGAGTACTCAACCAAGTCATTCTGAGAATAGTGTATGCGGCGACCGAGTTGCTCTTGCCCGGCG
TCAATACGGGATAATACCGCGCCACATAGCAGAACTTTAAAAGTGCTCATCATTGGAAAACGTTCTTCGG
GGCGAAAACTCTCAAGGATCTTACCGCTGTTGAGATCCAGTTCGATGTAACCCACTCGTGCACCCAACTG
ATCTTCAGCATCTTTTACTTTCACCAGCGTTTCTGGGTGAGCAAAAACAGGAAGGCAAAATGCCGCAAAA
AAGGGAATAAGGGCGACACGGAAATGTTGAATACTCATACTCTTCCTTTTTCAATATTATTGAAGCATTT
ATCAGGGTTATTGTCTCATGAGCGGATACATATTTGAATGTATTTAGAAAAATAAACAAATAGGGGTTCC
GCGCACATTTCCCCGAAAAGTGCCACCTGAC
